Addgene plasmid #244538: R919-X75-566
Purpose: Bacterial protein expression of His6-MBP-tev-Hs.HRAS(1-169) G13S
Depositing lab: Dominic Esposito. Depositing organization: Frederick National Laboratory.
Backbone
  Vector backbone: pDest-566
  Backbone size w/o insert (bp): 6800
  Vector type: Bacterial Expression
Growth in bacteria
  Bacterial resistance: Ampicillin, 100 μg/mL
  Growth temperature: 37°C
  Growth strain: DH5alpha
  Copy number: High Copy
Gene/Insert
  Gene/Insert name: His6-MBP-tev-Hs.HRAS(1-169) G13S
  Species: H. sapiens (human)
  Entrez Gene: HRAS (a.k.a. C-BAS/HAS, C-H-RAS, C-HA-RAS1, CTLO, H-RASIDX, HAMSV, HRAS1, RASH1, p21ras)
  Tag / fusion protein: His6-MBP (N terminal on insert)
  Cloning method: Gateway Cloning
Terms and licenses: Academic/Nonprofit Terms; Industry Terms: Not Available to Industry
How to cite: R919-X75-566 was a gift from Dominic Esposito (Addgene plasmid # 244538 ; http://n2t.net/addgene:244538 ; RRID:Addgene_244538)
