[The description below was written by a language model from this plasmid's Addgene catalogue record and pLannotate feature annotations shown in this document.]
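Description:
R919-X75-566 is a bacterial expression plasmid built on the pDest-566 Gateway destination backbone, made to produce a human HRAS fragment in E. coli as a cleavable His6-MBP fusion. It replicates from a ColE1/pMB1-type origin and is selected with ampicillin through the β-lactamase gene. The catalogue lists it as high copy, although the annotation also finds pBR322-derived rop and bom elements, along with an f1 phage origin and non-functional fragments of the tetracycline resistance gene left over from the backbone's ancestry.

The expression cassette is driven by a T7 promoter followed by a lac operator and the phage T7 gene 10 ribosome binding site. A lacI gene with its own promoter is carried on the plasmid, so transcription is repressed until it is induced with IPTG in a host that supplies T7 RNA polymerase. The open reading frame starts with a His6 tag and a signal-sequence-free maltose binding protein, which stays in the cytosol and typically improves solubility. It then runs through the attB1 site left by Gateway recombination and a TEV protease recognition site into HRAS residues 1-169 carrying the G13S substitution. This truncation covers the GTPase domain and omits the C-terminal region. The insert is followed by attB2, and rrnB T1/T2 and T7 terminators lie downstream. A further short His-tag match after attB2 is annotated, but the catalogue entry does not list any C-terminal tag.

The design supports affinity purification on nickel or amylose resin, after which TEV cleavage releases the HRAS mutant protein. The record gives no purpose beyond bacterial protein expression.
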