Features (pLannotate 1.2.2; 27 found; start..end, strand, type, name):
      2..20      +  promoter       T7 promoter: promoter for bacteriophage T7 RNA polymerase
     21..45      +  protein_bind   lac operator: The lac repressor binds to the lac operator to inhibit transcription in E. coli. This inhibition can be relieved by adding lactose or isopropyl-β-D-thiogalactopyranoside (IPTG). lac repressor encoded by lacI
     60..82      +  RBS            RBS: efficient ribosome binding site from bacteriophage T7 gene 10 (Olins and Rangwala, 1989)
     99..116     +  CDS            7xHis (fragment): 6xHis affinity tag
    120..1217    +  CDS            MBP: maltose binding protein from E. coli; malE (mutated); This version of the gene does not encode a signal sequence, so MBP will remain in the cytosol.
   1237..1254    +  protein_bind   attB1 (fragment): mutant version of attB; core recombination site for the Gateway® BP reaction BP Clonase™
   1260..1276    +  CDS            TEV site (fragment): tobacco etch virus (TEV) protease recognition and cleavage site
   1281..1787    +  CDS            H-Ras (fragment): human small GTPase proto-oncoprotein
   1795..1812    -  protein_bind   attB2 (fragment): mutant version of attB; core recombination site for the Gateway® BP reaction BP Clonase™
   1912..1929    +  CDS            9xHis (fragment): 9xHis affinity tag
   1976..2091    +  ncRNA          5S rRNA: Accession: RF00001 - 5S ribosomal RNA
   2095..2181    +  terminator     rrnB T1 terminator: Escherichia coli rrnB; transcription terminator T1 from the E. coli rrnB gene
   2273..2300    +  terminator     rrnB T2 terminator: transcription terminator T2 from the E. coli rrnB gene
   2319..2358    +  promoter       AmpR promoter (fragment): bla
   2368..2415    +  terminator     T7 terminator: transcription terminator for bacteriophage T7 RNA polymerase
   2452..2907    +  rep_origin     f1 ori (sequence partly withheld): f1 bacteriophage origin of replication; arrow indicates direction of (+) strand synthesis
   3022..3882    -  CDS            AmpR: β-lactamase; bla; confers resistance to ampicillin, carbenicillin, and related antibiotics
   3883..3975    -  promoter       AmpR promoter: bla
   4056..4644    +  rep_origin     ori: high-copy-number ColE1/pMB1/pBR322/pUC origin of replication
   4830..4969    -  misc_feature   bom: basis of mobility region from pBR322
   5071..5262    -  CDS            rop: Rop protein, which maintains plasmids at low copy number; rop
   5279..5659    +  CDS            YPB1_ECOLX: Protein predicted: Swiss-Prot protein existence level 4. From Escherichia coli.
   5721..5785    -  CDS            TcR (fragment): tetracycline efflux protein; tet; confers resistance to tetracycline
   5800..5821    -  protein_bind   CAP binding site: CAP binding activates transcription in the presence of cAMP. E. coli catabolite activator protein
   5834..6916    -  CDS            lacI: lac repressor; lacI; The lac repressor binds to the lac operator to inhibit transcription in E. coli. This inhibition can be relieved by adding lactose or isopropyl-β-D-thiogalactopyranoside (IPTG).
   6917..6994    -  promoter       lacI promoter: lacI
   7002..7281    -  CDS            TcR (fragment): tetracycline efflux protein; tet; confers resistance to tetracycline
>Addgene plasmid #244538 | R919-X75-566 | addgene full sequence | sequence record 488760 | Addgene NGS Result
TTAATACGACTCACTATAGGGGAATTGTGAGCGGATAACAATTCCCCTCTAGAAATAATTTTGTTTAACT
TTAAGAAGGAGATATACATATGAGATCCCATCACCATCACCATCACGGCAAAATCGAAGAAGGTAAACTG
GTAATCTGGATTAACGGCGATAAAGGCTATAACGGTCTCGCTGAAGTCGGTAAGAAATTCGAGAAAGATA
CCGGAATTAAAGTCACCGTTGAGCATCCGGATAAACTGGAAGAGAAATTCCCACAGGTTGCGGCAACTGG
CGATGGCCCTGACATTATCTTCTGGGCACACGACCGCTTTGGTGGCTACGCTCAATCTGGCCTGTTGGCT
GAAATCACCCCGGACAAAGCGTTCCAGGACAAGCTGTATCCGTTTACCTGGGATGCCGTACGTTACAACG
GCAAGCTGATTGCTTACCCGATCGCTGTTGAAGCGTTATCGCTGATTTATAACAAAGATCTGCTGCCGAA
CCCGCCAAAAACCTGGGAAGAGATCCCGGCGCTGGATAAAGAACTGAAAGCGAAAGGTAAGAGCGCGCTG
ATGTTCAACCTGCAAGAACCGTACTTCACCTGGCCGCTGATTGCTGCTGACGGGGGTTATGCGTTCAAGT
ATGAAAACGGCAAGTACGACATTAAAGACGTGGGCGTGGATAACGCTGGCGCGAAAGCGGGTCTGACCTT
CCTGGTTGACCTGATTAAAAACAAACACATGAATGCAGACACCGATTACTCCATCGCAGAAGCTGCCTTT
AATAAAGGCGAAACAGCGATGACCATCAACGGCCCGTGGGCATGGTCCAACATCGACACCAGCAAAGTGA
ATTATGGTGTAACGGTACTGCCGACCTTCAAGGGTCAACCATCCAAACCGTTCGTTGGCGTGCTGAGCGC
AGGTATTAACGCCGCCAGTCCGAACAAAGAGCTGGCAAAAGAGTTCCTCGAAAACTATCTGCTGACTGAT
GAAGGTCTGGAAGCGGTTAATAAAGACAAACCGCTGGGTGCCGTAGCGCTGAAGTCTTACGAGGAAGAGT
TGGCGAAAGATCCACGTATTGCCGCCACCATGGAAAACGCCCAGAAAGGTGAAATCATGCCGAACATCCC
GCAGATGTCCGCTTTCTGGTATGCCGTGCGTACTGCGGTGATCAACGCCGCCAGCGGTCGTCAGACTGTC
GATGAAGCCCTGAAAGACGCGCAGACTAATTCGGGATCTGATATCACAAGTTTGTACAAAAAAGTTGGCG
AAAACCTGTACTTCCAAGGCATGACGGAATATAAGCTGGTGGTGGTGGGCGCCGGCAGTGTGGGCAAGAG
TGCGCTGACCATCCAGCTGATCCAGAACCATTTTGTGGACGAATACGACCCCACTATAGAGGATTCCTAC
CGGAAGCAGGTGGTCATTGATGGGGAGACGTGCCTGTTGGACATCCTGGATACCGCCGGCCAGGAGGAGT
ACAGCGCCATGCGGGACCAGTACATGCGCACCGGGGAGGGCTTCCTGTGTGTGTTTGCCATCAACAACAC
CAAGTCTTTTGAGGACATCCACCAGTACAGGGAGCAGATCAAACGGGTGAAGGACTCGGATGACGTGCCC
ATGGTGCTGGTGGGGAACAAGTGTGACCTGGCTGCACGCACTGTGGAATCTCGGCAGGCTCAGGACCTCG
CCCGAAGCTACGGCATCCCCTACATCGAGACCTCGGCCAAGACCCGGCAGGGAGTGGAGGATGCCTTCTA
CACGTTGGTGCGTGAGATCCGGCAGCACAAGCTGCGGTAATCAACTTTCTTGTACAAAGTGGTGATATCG
CTAGCTAGATAGCTAGAAGCTTGCGGCCGCACAGCTGTATACACGTGCAAGCCAGCCAGAACTCGCTCCT
GAAGACCCAGAGGATCTCGAGCACCACCACCACCACCACTAATGTTAATTAAGTTGGGCGTTCCTAGGCT
GATAAAACAGAATTTGCCTGGCGGCAGTAGCGCGGTGGTCCCACCTGACCCCATGCCGAACTCAGAAGTG
AAACGCCGTAGCGCCGATGGTAGTGTGGGGTCTCCCCATGCGAGAGTAGGGAACTGCCAGGCATCAAATA
AAACGAAAGGCTCAGTCGAAAGACTGGGCCTTTCGTTTTATCTGTTGTTTGTCGGTGAACGCTCTCCTGA
GTAGGACAAATCCGCCGGGAGCGGATTTGAACGTTGCGAAGCAACGGCCCGGAGGGTGGCGGGCAGGACG
CCCGCCATAAACTGCCAGGCATCAAATTAAGCAGAAGGCCATCCTGACGGATGGCCTTTTTGCGTTTCTA
CAAACTCTTTTGTTTATTTTTCTAAATACATTCAAATATGTATCCGCTGAGCAATAACTAGCATAACCCC
TTGGGGCCTCTAAACGGGTCTTGAGGGGTTTTTTGCTGAAAGGAGGAACTATATCCGGATTGGCGAATGG
G
[124 nt withheld, positions 2452-2575]
C
[91 nt withheld, positions 2577-2667]
A
[49 nt withheld, positions 2669-2717]
CCTTTGACGTTGGAGTCCACGTTCTTT
[37 nt withheld, positions 2745-2781]
ACCCTATCTCGGTCTATTCTTTTGATTTATAAGGGATTTTGCCGATTTCGGCCTATTGGTTAAAAAATGA
GCTGATTTAACAAAAATTTAACGCGAATTTTAACAAAATATTAACGTTTACAATTTCTGGCGGCACGATG
GCATGAGATTATCAAAAAGGATCTTCACCTAGATCCTTTTAAATTAAAAATGAAGTTTTAAATCAATCTA
AAGTATATATGAGTAAACTTGGTCTGACAGTTACCAATGCTTAATCAGTGAGGCACCTATCTCAGCGATC
TGTCTATTTCGTTCATCCATAGTTGCCTGACTCCCCGTCGTGTAGATAACTACGATACGGGAGGGCTTAC
CATCTGGCCCCAGTGCTGCAATGATACCGCGAGACCCACGCTCACCGGCTCCAGATTTATCAGCAATAAA
CCAGCCAGCCGGAAGGGCCGAGCGCAGAAGTGGTCCTGCAACTTTATCCGCCTCCATCCAGTCTATTAAT
TGTTGCCGGGAAGCTAGAGTAAGTAGTTCGCCAGTTAATAGTTTGCGCAACGTTGTTGCCATTGCTACAG
GCATCGTGGTGTCACGCTCGTCGTTTGGTATGGCTTCATTCAGCTCCGGTTCCCAACGATCAAGGCGAGT
TACATGATCCCCCATGTTGTGCAAAAAAGCGGTTAGCTCCTTCGGTCCTCCGATCGTTGTCAGAAGTAAG
TTGGCCGCAGTGTTATCACTCATGGTTATGGCAGCACTGCATAATTCTCTTACTGTCATGCCATCCGTAA
GATGCTTTTCTGTGACTGGTGAGTACTCAACCAAGTCATTCTGAGAATAGTGTATGCGGCGACCGAGTTG
CTCTTGCCCGGCGTCAATACGGGATAATACCGCGCCACATAGCAGAACTTTAAAAGTGCTCATCATTGGA
AAACGTTCTTCGGGGCGAAAACTCTCAAGGATCTTACCGCTGTTGAGATCCAGTTCGATGTAACCCACTC
GTGCACCCAACTGATCTTCAGCATCTTTTACTTTCACCAGCGTTTCTGGGTGAGCAAAAACAGGAAGGCA
AAATGCCGCAAAAAAGGGAATAAGGGCGACACGGAAATGTTGAATACTCATACTCTTCCTTTTTCAATCA
TGATTGAAGCATTTATCAGGGTTATTGTCTCATGAGCGGATACATATTTGAATGTATTTAGAAAAATAAA
CAAATAGGTCATGACCAAAATCCCTTAACGTGAGTTTTCGTTCCACTGAGCGTCAGACCCCGTAGAAAAG
ATCAAAGGATCTTCTTGAGATCCTTTTTTTCTGCGCGTAATCTGCTGCTTGCAAACAAAAAAACCACCGC
TACCAGCGGTGGTTTGTTTGCCGGATCAAGAGCTACCAACTCTTTTTCCGAAGGTAACTGGCTTCAGCAG
AGCGCAGATACCAAATACTGTCCTTCTAGTGTAGCCGTAGTTAGGCCACCACTTCAAGAACTCTGTAGCA
CCGCCTACATACCTCGCTCTGCTAATCCTGTTACCAGTGGCTGCTGCCAGTGGCGATAAGTCGTGTCTTA
CCGGGTTGGACTCAAGACGATAGTTACCGGATAAGGCGCAGCGGTCGGGCTGAACGGGGGGTTCGTGCAC
ACAGCCCAGCTTGGAGCGAACGACCTACACCGAACTGAGATACCTACAGCGTGAGCTATGAGAAAGCGCC
ACGCTTCCCGAAGGGAGAAAGGCGGACAGGTATCCGGTAAGCGGCAGGGTCGGAACAGGAGAGCGCACGA
GGGAGCTTCCAGGGGGAAACGCCTGGTATCTTTATAGTCCTGTCGGGTTTCGCCACCTCTGACTTGAGCG
TCGATTTTTGTGATGCTCGTCAGGGGGGCGGAGCCTATGGAAAAACGCCAGCAACGCGGCCTTTTTACGG
TTCCTGGCCTTTTGCTGGCCTTTTGCTCACATGTTCTTTCCTGCGTTATCCCCTGATTCTGTGGATAACC
GTATTACCGCCTTTGAGTGAGCTGATACCGCTCGCCGCAGCCGAACGACCGAGCGCAGCGAGTCAGTGAG
CGAGGAAGCGGAAGAGCGCCTGATGCGGTATTTTCTCCTTACGCATCTGTGCGGTATTTCACACCGCAAT
GGTGCACTCTCAGTACAATCTGCTCTGATGCCGCATAGTTAAGCCAGTATACACTCCGCTATCGCTACGT
GACTGGGTCATGGCTGCGCCCCGACACCCGCCAACACCCGCTGACGCGCCCTGACGGGCTTGTCTGCTCC
CGGCATCCGCTTACAGACAAGCTGTGACCGTCTCCGGGAGCTGCATGTGTCAGAGGTTTTCACCGTCATC
ACCGAAACGCGCGAGGCAGCTGCGGTAAAGCTCATCAGCGTGGTCGTGAAGCGATTCACAGATGTCTGCC
TGTTCATCCGCGTCCAGCTCGTTGAGTTTCTCCAGAAGCGTTAATGTCTGGCTTCTGATAAAGCGGGCCA
TGTTAAGGGCGGTTTTTTCCTGTTTGGTCACTGATGCCTCCGTGTAAGGGGGATTTCTGTTCATGGGGGT
AATGATACCGATGAAACGAGAGAGGATGCTCACGATACGGGTTACTGATGATGAACATGCCCGGTTACTG
GAACGTTGTGAGGGTAAACAACTGGCGGTATGGATGCGGCGGGACCAGAGAAAAATCACTCAGGGTCAAT
GCCAGCGCTTCGTTAATACAGATGTAGGTGTTCCACAGGGTAGCCAGCAGCATCCTGCGATGCAGATCCG
GAACATAATGGTGCAGGGCGCTGACTTCCGCGTTTCCAGACTTTACGAAACACGGAAACCGAAGACCATT
CATGTTGTTGCTCAGGTCGCAGACGTTTTGCAGCAGCAGTCGCTTCACGTTCGCTCGCGTATCGGTGATT
CATTCTGCTAACCAGTAAGGCAACCCCGCCAGCCTAGCCGGGTCCTCAACGACAGGAGCACGATCATGCT
AGTCATGCCCCGCGCCCACCGGAAGGAGCTGACTGGGTTGAAGGCTCTCAAGGGCATCGGTCGAGATCCC
GGTGCCTAATGAGTGAGCTAACTTACATTAATTGCGTTGCGCTCACTGCCCGCTTTCCAGTCGGGAAACC
TGTCGTGCCAGCTGCATTAATGAATCGGCCAACGCGCGGGGAGAGGCGGTTTGCGTATTGGGCGCCAGGG
TGGTTTTTCTTTTCACCAGTGAGACGGGCAACAGCTGATTGCCCTTCACCGCCTGGCCCTGAGAGAGTTG
CAGCAAGCGGTCCACGCTGGTTTGCCCCAGCAGGCGAAAATCCTGTTTGATGGTGGTTAACGGCGGGATA
TAACATGAGCTGTCTTCGGTATCGTCGTATCCCACTACCGAGATGTCCGCACCAACGCGCAGCCCGGACT
CGGTAATGGCGCGCATTGCGCCCAGCGCCATCTGATCGTTGGCAACCAGCATCGCAGTGGGAACGATGCC
CTCATTCAGCATTTGCATGGTTTGTTGAAAACCGGACATGGCACTCCAGTCGCCTTCCCGTTCCGCTATC
GGCTGAATTTGATTGCGAGTGAGATATTTATGCCAGCCAGCCAGACGCAGACGCGCCGAGACAGAACTTA
ATGGGCCCGCTAACAGCGCGATTTGCTGGTGACCCAATGCGACCAGATGCTCCACGCCCAGTCGCGTACC
GTCTTCATGGGAGAAAATAATACTGTTGATGGGTGTCTGGTCAGAGACATCAAGAAATAACGCCGGAACA
TTAGTGCAGGCAGCTTCCACAGCAATGGCATCCTGGTCATCCAGCGGATAGTTAATGATCAGCCCACTGA
CGCGTTGCGCGAGAAGATTGTGCACCGCCGCTTTACAGGCTTCGACGCCGCTTCGTTCTACCATCGACAC
CACCACGCTGGCACCCAGTTGATCGGCGCGAGATTTAATCGCCGCGACAATTTGCGACGGCGCGTGCAGG
GCCAGACTGGAGGTGGCAACGCCAATCAGCAACGACTGTTTGCCCGCCAGTTGTTGTGCCACGCGGTTGG
GAATGTAATTCAGCTCCGCCATCGCCGCTTCCACTTTTTCCCGCGTTTTCGCAGAAACGTGGCTGGCCTG
GTTCACCACGCGGGAAACGGTCTGATAAGAGACACCGGCATACTCTGCGACATCGTATAACGTTACTGGT
TTCACATTCACCACCCTGAATTGACTCTCTTCCGGGCGCTATCATGCCATACCGCGAAAGGTTTTGCGCC
ATTCGATGGTGTCCGGGATCTCGACGCTCTCCCTTATGCGACTCCTGCATTAGGAAGCAGCCCAGTAGTA
GGTTGAGGCCGTTGAGCACCGCCGCCGCAAGGAATGGTGCATGCAAGGAGATGGCGCCCAACAGTCCCCC
GGCCACGGGGCCTGCCACCATACCCACGCCGAAACAAGCGCTCATGAGCCCGAAGTGGCGAGCCCGATCT
TCCCCATCGGTGATGTCGGCGATATAGGCGCCAGCAACCGCACCTGTGGCGCCGGTGATGCCGGCCACGA
TGCGTCCGGCGTAGAGGATCGAGATCGATCTCGATCCCGCGAAA
